Addgene plasmid #37741: pUASP YFP Rab35 WT
Depositing lab: Matthew Scott. Depositing organization: Stanford University. Publication: Thirty-one flavors of Drosophila rab proteins. Zhang J, Schulze KL, Hiesinger PR, Suyama K, Wang S, Fish M, Acar M, Hoskins RA, Bellen HJ, Scott MP. Genetics. 2007 Jun;176(2):1307-22. Epub 2007 Apr 3. 10.1534/genetics.106.066761 PubMed 17409086.
Backbone
  Vector backbone: pUASP
  Backbone size w/o insert (bp): 9939
  Vector type: Insect Expression ; Drosophila
Growth in bacteria
  Bacterial resistance: Ampicillin, 100 μg/mL
  Growth temperature: 37°C
  Growth strain: Top10
  Copy number: Unknown
Gene/Insert
  Gene/Insert name: Rab35
  Species: D. melanogaster (fly)
  Entrez Gene: Rab35 (a.k.a. Dmel_CG9575, CG9575, DRab35, DmRab35, Dmel\CG9575, dRab35, rab35)
  Promoter: GAL4
  Tag / fusion protein: YFP (N terminal on backbone)
  Cloning method: Gateway Cloning
  Sequencing primers: 5′ EGFP-C; 3′ pUASp-3 (5'-AGGTTTAACCAGGGGATGCT-3')
Terms and licenses: Academic/Nonprofit Terms; Industry Terms: Not Available to Industry
How to cite: pUASP YFP Rab35 WT was a gift from Matthew Scott (Addgene plasmid # 37741 ; http://n2t.net/addgene:37741 ; RRID:Addgene_37741)
