[The description below was written by a language model from this plasmid's Addgene catalogue record.]
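Description:
pUASP YFP Rab35 WT is a Drosophila expression plasmid built on the pUASP backbone (recorded as about 9.9 kb without the insert). It carries the wild-type coding sequence of the D. melanogaster small GTPase Rab35 (CG9575). The plasmid is propagated in E. coli under ampicillin selection. The record lists the copy number as unknown and provides no feature table, so the bacterial origin, any fly transformation marker and any transposon ends are not documented here.

The Rab35 open reading frame was introduced by Gateway recombination downstream of a YFP that is supplied by the backbone, giving an N-terminally YFP-tagged Rab35 fusion. Tagging at the N terminus is the usual choice for Rab proteins, because the C terminus carries the prenylation motif needed for membrane association. The promoter is recorded as GAL4. In a UAS-type vector this means transcription depends on GAL4 binding to upstream activating sequences, so the fusion is made only in cells where a GAL4 driver is active. pUASP-type vectors are generally designed to allow GAL4-driven expression in the female germline as well as in somatic tissues, although the record does not detail the promoter architecture.

The "WT" designation and the associated publication, which surveys the Drosophila Rab family, suggest that this plasmid is the wild-type Rab35 member of a broader set of tagged Rab constructs. Its typical use would be tissue-specific expression of fluorescent Rab35 in flies, to visualise its subcellular localisation and to study Rab35-associated membrane trafficking compartments in vivo.
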