>Addgene plasmid #37741 | pUASP YFP Rab35 WT | addgene partial sequence | sequence record 65091 | EGFP-C 5'-CATGGTCCTGCTGGAGTTCGTG-3'
TCTCGGCATGGACGAGCTGTACAAGTCCGGACTCAGATCTCGAGCTCAAGCTTCGAATTCTGCAGTCGAC
GGTACCGCGGGCCCGGGATCATCAACAAGTTTGTACAAAAAAGCAGGCTTAATGGCACGCGGCTTCGATC
ATCTATTCAAGTTGCTAATAATCGGCGATAGCGGCGTGGGCAAGTCGTCGCTGCTCATCCGGTTCTCGGA
CGACACATTCTCAGGCAGTTACATCACCACCATCGGCGTGGACTTTAAGATCCGCACCGTGGACATCGAG
GGCATGCGCGTAAAGCTGCAGATCTGGGACACGGCCGGGCAGGAGCGCTTCCGGACAATCACCAGCACCT
ACTACCGCGGCACCCACGGCGTCATTGTCGTCTACGACGTCACGAACGGCGAATCCTTTGCGAACGTCCG
CCGCTGGCTGGAGGAGATCCAGAATAACTGCGATGTGGTTAAAAAAGTATTAGTGGGCAACAAGAACGAC
GATCCGGACAGGAAGGTGGTCATTACCGAAGACGCGCAACGGTTTGCGAAACAAATGGACATCGAGCTAT
TCGAGACATCTGCCAAAGACAACATAAACGTGGAGAACATGTTCTTGTCGATTACGCGACAGGTGCTCGA
TCACAAGCTGCGCACCTCCCCCAACGAGCAGCAGAAGGACACGCTCCATCTGAAGCCCAATCCCAAGGGC
AGCAAGGGTGGGAAGTGCTGCAGGTGAAACCCAGCTTTCTTGTACAAAGTGGTTGATGATCCTCTAGAGT
CGACCTCGAACGTTAACGTTAACGTAACGTTAACTCGAGGAGCTTGATAACATTATACCTAAACCCATGG
TCAAGAGTAAACATTTCTGCCTTTGAAGTTGAGAACACAATTAAGCATCCCCTGGTTAAACCTGACATTC
ATACTTGTTAATAGCGCCATAAACATAGCACCAATTT
